Addgene plasmid #16617: IRES-puro-YFP
Depositing lab: Bert Vogelstein. Depositing organization: Johns Hopkins University and School of Medicine. Publication: Use of isogenic human cancer cells for high-throughput screening and drug discovery. Torrance CJ, Agrawal V, Vogelstein B, Kinzler KW. Nat Biotechnol. 2001 Oct . 19(10):940-5. 10.1038/nbt1001-940 PubMed 11581659.
Backbone
  Vector backbone: pIRESpuro2
  Backbone manufacturer: Clontech
  Backbone size w/o insert (bp): 5200
  Vector type: Mammalian Expression
  Selectable markers: Puromycin
Growth in bacteria
  Bacterial resistance: Ampicillin, 100 μg/mL
  Growth temperature: 37°C
  Growth strain: DH5alpha
  Copy number: High Copy
Gene/Insert
  Gene/Insert name: YFP (alt name: Yellow fluorescent protein)
  Insert size (bp): 700
  Cloning method: Restriction Enzyme; 5′ cloning site NheI (not destroyed); 3′ cloning site EcoRI (not destroyed)
  Sequencing primers: 5′ CMV-F
Terms and licenses: Academic/Nonprofit Terms; Industry Terms: Not Available to Industry
Depositor comments: This is an improved version of the vector used in the publication.
How to cite: IRES-puro-YFP was a gift from Bert Vogelstein (Addgene plasmid # 16617)
