[The description below was written by a language model from this plasmid's Addgene catalogue record.]
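Description:
IRES-puro-YFP is a mammalian expression plasmid built on the commercial pIRESpuro2 backbone (about 5.2 kb without insert), carrying a roughly 700 bp yellow fluorescent protein (YFP) coding sequence cloned between NheI and EcoRI sites, both of which remain intact. It is maintained in E. coli as a high-copy plasmid under ampicillin selection, and it confers puromycin resistance for selection in mammalian cells. No feature table accompanies the record, so the promoter is not explicitly stated. However, the listed 5′ sequencing primer is a CMV forward primer, which is consistent with a CMV promoter upstream of the insert, as expected for this backbone family.

The design logic, as the name and backbone indicate, is a bicistronic cassette. YFP sits in the first position and an internal ribosome entry site (IRES) allows the puromycin resistance gene to be translated from the same transcript. Because the reporter and the selectable marker share one mRNA, cells that survive puromycin are very likely to express YFP as well. This makes it easier to derive stable, uniformly fluorescent populations or clones without a separate screen for reporter expression.

The associated publication concerns the use of isogenic human cancer cell lines for high-throughput screening and drug discovery, where fluorescent labelling of cell lines lets them be distinguished and followed. The depositor notes that this plasmid is an improved version of the vector used in that work, but the record does not say what the improvements are.
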