>Addgene plasmid #16617 | IRES-puro-YFP | addgene partial sequence | sequence record 23025 | 16617 with IRES-R
TATAGACAACGCACACCGGCCTTATTCCAAGCGGCTTCGGCCAGTAACGTTAGGGGGGGGGGAGGGAGAG
GGGGGGGGGGGAGAGGGGCGGAATTGGCCGCCCTAGATGCATGCTCGACCTGCAGTTGGACCTGGGAGTG
GACACCTGTGGAGAGAAAGGCAAAGTGGATGTCATTGTCACTCAAGTGTATGGCCAGATCTCAAGCCTGC
CACACCTCAAGCTTGACAACAAAAAGATTGTCTTTTCTGACCAGATGGACGCGGCCACCCTCAAAGGCAT
CACCGCGGGCCAGGTGAATATCAAATCCTCCTCGTTTTTGGAAACTGACAATCTTAGCGCAGAAGTCATG
CCCGCTTTTGAGAGGGAGTACTCACCCCAACAGCTGGCCCTCGCAGACAGCGAATTCTTACTTGTACAGC
TGGTCCATGCCGAGAGTGATCCCGGCGGCGGTCACGAACTCCAGCAGGACCATGTGATCGCGCTTCTCGT
TGGGGTCTTTGCTCAGGGCGGACTGGTAGCTCA
