>Addgene plasmid #16617 | IRES-puro-YFP | addgene partial sequence | sequence record 23026 | 16617 with EGFP-C
ACCAGCTGTACAAGTAAGAATTCGCTGTCTGCGAGGGCCAGCTGTTGGGGTGAGTACTCCCTCTCAAAAG
CGGGCATGACTTCTGCGCTAAGATTGTCAGTTTCCAAAAACGAGGAGGATTTGATATTCACCTGGCCCGC
GGTGATGCCTTTGAGGGTGGCCGCGTCCATCTGGTCAGAAAAGACAATCTTTTTGTTGTCAAGCTTGAGG
TGTGGCAGGCTTGAGATCTGGCCATACACTTGAGTGACAATGACATCCACTTTGCCTTTCTCTCCACAGG
TGTCCACTCCCAGGTCCAACTGCAGGTCGAGCATGCATCTAGGGCGGCCAATTCCGCCCCTCT
