>Addgene plasmid #16617 | IRES-puro-YFP | addgene partial sequence | sequence record 23027 | CMV-F 5'-CGCAAATGGGCGGTAGGCGTG-3'
TCTCTGGCTACTAGAGAACCACTGCTTACTGGCTTATCGAAATTAATACGACTCACTATAGGGAGACCCA
AGCTTGGTACCGAGCTCGGATCGATATCTGCGGCCTAGCTAGCATGGTGAGCAAGGGCGAGGAGCTGTTC
ACCGGGGTGGTGCCCATCCTGGTCGAGCTGGACGGCGACGTAAACGGCCACAAGTTCAGCGTGTCCGGCG
AGGGCGAGGGCGATGCCACCTACGGCAGGCTGACCCTGAAGTTCATCTGCACCACCGGCAGGCTGCCCGT
GCCCTGGCCCACCCTCGTGACCACCTTCGGCTACGGCGTGCAGTGCTTCGCCCGCTACCCCGACCACATG
CGCCAGCACGACTTCTTCAAGTCCGCCATGCCCGAAGGCTACGTCCAGGAGCGCACCATCTTCTTCAAGG
ACGACGGCAACTACAAGACCCGCGCCGAGGTGAAGTTCGAGGGCGACACCCTGGTGAACCGCATCGAGCT
GAAGGGCATCGACTTCAAGGAGGACGGCAACATCCTGGGGCACAAGCTGGAGTACAACTACAACAGCCAC
AACGTCTATATCATGGCCGACAAG
